Addgene plasmid #221425: pENTR-ABCF2_STOP
Purpose: Gateway entry clone with codon-optimized ORF sequence for subcloning into custom expression vectors
Depositing lab: RESOLUTE Consortium & Giulio Superti-Furga. Depositing organization: CeMM Research Center for Molecular Medicine. Publication: The efflux pump ABCC1/MRP1 constitutively restricts PROTAC sensitivity in cancer cells. Wolf G, Craigon C, Teoh ST, Essletzbichler P, Onstein S, Cassidy D, Uijttewaal ECH, Dvorak V, Cao Y, Bensimon A, Elling U, Ciulli A, Superti-Furga G. Cell Chem Biol. 2024 Dec 24:S2451-9456(24)00489-6. doi: 10.1016/j.chembiol.2024.11.009. PubMed 39755121.
Backbone
  Vector backbone: pENTR
  Backbone manufacturer: Twist Bioscience
  Vector type: Mammalian Expression
Growth in bacteria
  Bacterial resistance: Kanamycin, 50 μg/mL
  Growth temperature: 37°C
  Growth strain: NEB Stable
  Copy number: High Copy
Gene/Insert
  Gene/Insert name: ABCF2
  Species: H. sapiens (human)
  Insert size (bp): 1869
  Entrez Gene: ABCF2 (a.k.a. ABC28, EST133090, HUSSY-18, HUSSY18)
  Cloning method: Gateway Cloning
  Sequencing primers: 5′ M13; 3′ M13r
Terms and licenses: Academic/Nonprofit Terms; Industry Terms: Not Available to Industry
Depositor comments: RESOLUTE ID: PD053G-N
How to cite: pENTR-ABCF2_STOP was a gift from RESOLUTE Consortium & Giulio Superti-Furga (Addgene plasmid # 221425 ; http://n2t.net/addgene:221425 ; RRID:Addgene_221425)
