[The description below was written by a language model from this plasmid's Addgene catalogue record and pLannotate feature annotations shown in this document.]
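Description:
pENTR-ABCF2_STOP is a Gateway entry clone of about 4.3 kb built on a pENTR backbone synthesized by Twist Bioscience. It carries a codon-optimized open reading frame for human ABCF2, a member of the ATP-binding cassette family. The 1,869 bp coding sequence sits between attL1 and attL2 recombination sites. An LR Clonase reaction can therefore transfer it directionally into any attR-containing destination vector. The "_STOP" suffix suggests that the ORF keeps its terminal stop codon, which would suit native or N-terminally tagged expression rather than C-terminal fusions, although the record does not say this explicitly.

The plasmid is propagated in E. coli from a high-copy ColE1/pUC-type origin and selected with kanamycin through an aph(3')-Ia aminoglycoside phosphotransferase gene. An rrnB T1 transcription terminator lies upstream of attL1, a common entry-vector feature that limits read-through transcription from the backbone into the insert. Short fragments annotated as a pBluescript multiple cloning site and lacZα are backbone remnants with no evident function here. The catalogue lists the vector type as mammalian expression, but the feature table shows no eukaryotic promoter, polyadenylation signal or epitope tag. Expression of ABCF2 therefore depends on the destination vector chosen after recombination. The stated purpose matches this: the plasmid is a source clone for subcloning the optimized ORF into custom expression vectors. It was deposited as part of a consortium collection linked to a study of efflux transporters and PROTAC sensitivity in cancer cells.
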