Features (pLannotate 1.2.2; 8 found; start..end, strand, type, name):
      1..100     +  protein_bind   attL1: mutant version of attL; recombination site for the Gateway® LR reaction LR Clonase™
    107..1975    +  CDS            ABCF2: ABCF2_HUMAN - Experimental evidence at protein level: Swiss-Prot protein existence level 1. From Homo sapiens (Human).
   2011..2110    -  protein_bind   attL2: mutant version of attL; recombination site for the Gateway® LR reaction LR Clonase™
   2355..2943    -  rep_origin     ori: high-copy-number ColE1/pMB1/pBR322/pUC origin of replication
   3079..3894    -  CDS            KanR: aminoglycoside phosphotransferase; aph(3')-Ia; confers resistance to kanamycin in bacteria or G418 (Geneticin®) in eukaryotes
   4010..4032    +  misc_feature   MCS (fragment): pBluescript multiple cloning site
   4032..4078    +  terminator     rrnB T1 terminator: transcription terminator T1 from the E. coli rrnB gene
   4180..4223    -  CDS            lacZα (fragment): LacZα fragment of β-galactosidase; lacZ fragment
>Addgene plasmid #221425 | pENTR-ABCF2_STOP | addgene full sequence | sequence record 437186 | Addgene NGS Result
CAAATAATGATTTTATTTTGACTGATAGTGACCTGTTCGTTGCAACAGATTGATGAGCAATGCTTTTTTA
TAATGCCAACTTTGTACAAAAAAGCAGGCTGCCACCATGCCCAGCGACCTGGCTAAGAAGAAAGCTGCCA
AGAAGAAAGAGGCAGCGAAAGCGCGCCAAAGACCGAGGAAGGGGCACGAGGAAAACGGAGATGTAGTGAC
TGAACCGCAAGTGGCTGAGAAGAACGAGGCTAACGGCCGAGAGACTACCGAGGTTGATCTCTTGACTAAG
GAATTGGAAGATTTCGAAATGAAGAAGGCCGCAGCAAGAGCCGTAACAGGCGTGCTCGCGTCTCATCCTA
ACTCTACAGATGTACATATAATTAACCTTAGTCTGACCTTTCACGGCCAGGAGCTCCTGAGCGATACAAA
ACTCGAGCTTAACTCCGGCCGTAGGTACGGGTTGATCGGTTTGAATGGCATTGGAAAATCTATGCTCTTG
TCCGCGATCGGAAAACGCGAGGTCCCAATTCCGGAGCACATCGATATCTACCATCTGACAAGGGAAATGC
CACCATCTGATAAGACTCCCTTGCACTGTGTTATGGAAGTGGACACTGAACGAGCGATGTTAGAAAAGGA
AGCCGAGAGACTGGCCCACGAAGACGCTGAATGCGAAAAGTTGATGGAACTTTATGAGCGGCTGGAAGAG
CTGGATGCTGACAAAGCCGAGATGAGAGCGAGCAGAATTCTGCATGGACTTGGCTTTACCCCTGCTATGC
AGAGAAAGAAGCTGAAAGACTTCAGTGGCGGTTGGCGTATGCGCGTTGCCCTTGCTAGGGCTTTGTTCAT
TAGACCTTTTATGTTGTTGCTCGATGAACCCACAAATCACCTCGATTTGGACGCTTGCGTCTGGCTTGAA
GAGGAGCTGAAGACGTTTAAGCGCATTCTCGTTCTGGTTTCCCACAGCCAAGATTTTCTGAACGGAGTCT
GCACAAACATTATCCATATGCACAACAAGAAGCTGAAGTATTATACTGGGAATTACGATCAGTACGTTAA
GACAAGACTGGAGCTCGAGGAGAACCAAATGAAACGATTCCACTGGGAGCAAGACCAAATTGCTCATATG
AAGAACTATATCGCTCGGTTTGGGCATGGGTCAGCTAAATTGGCCCGCCAAGCGCAGTCTAAAGAGAAAA
CTTTGCAAAAGATGATGGCGAGCGGACTGACAGAACGGGTCGTGTCTGATAAGACACTCTCCTTCTATTT
TCCCCCATGCGGTAAAATTCCTCCTCCGGTCATTATGGTGCAAAATGTCAGCTTTAAATACACCAAGGAT
GGGCCATGTATCTATAACAACCTCGAATTTGGAATCGACCTCGATACACGCGTGGCACTGGTGGGACCGA
ACGGGGCCGGCAAGTCAACCCTGCTTAAGCTGCTCACCGGGGAACTGTTACCTACCGATGGAATGATTAG
AAAACATAGTCATGTGAAGATTGGGCGGTACCATCAACACCTTCAAGAACAACTTGACCTCGATTTGTCA
CCATTGGAGTACATGATGAAATGTTATCCTGAGATAAAAGAGAAGGAAGAGATGCGGAAAATTATTGGGA
GATATGGATTGACAGGCAAGCAACAAGTCTCACCTATACGAAATCTTTCTGACGGACAAAAGTGCCGGGT
CTGCTTAGCGTGGCTCGCCTGGCAGAACCCTCATATGCTGTTTCTGGATGAACCCACAAACCACTTAGAT
ATTGAGACCATTGACGCCCTTGCCGACGCAATCAACGAATTTGAGGGCGGGATGATGCTCGTGAGCCACG
ACTTTCGCCTCATCCAACAAGTAGCGCAAGAAATTTGGGTGTGCGAAAAGCAGACTATTACAAAATGGCC
CGGCGATATTCTCGCCTACAAGGAGCACTTGAAATCAAAATTGGTAGACGAGGAACCCCAACTCACCAAG
CGCACACACAACGTCTAACTTGTGGAAAGGACGTGTCACATAGTCTTGCGACCCAGCTTTCTTGTACAAA
GTTGGCATTATAAGAAAGCATTGCTTATCAATTTGTTGCAACGAACAGGTCACTATCAGTCAAAATAAAA
TCATTATTTGAGGCTAGGTGGAGGCTCAGTGATGATAAGTCTGCGATGGTGGATGCATGTGTCATGGTCA
TAGCTGTTTCCTGTGTGAAATTGTTATCCGCTCAGAGGGCACAATCCTATTCCGCGCTATCCGACAATCT
CCAAGACATTAGGTGGAGTTCAGTTCGGCGTATGGCATATGTCGCTGGAAAGAACATGTGAGCAAAAGGC
CAGCAAAAGGCCAGGAACCGTAAAAAGGCCGCGTTGCTGGCGTTTTTCCATAGGCTCCGCCCCCCTGACG
AGCATCACAAAAATCGACGCTCAAGTCAGAGGTGGCGAAACCCGACAGGACTATAAAGATACCAGGCGTT
TCCCCCTGGAAGCTCCCTCGTGCGCTCTCCTGTTCCGACCCTGCCGCTTACCGGATACCTGTCCGCCTTT
CTCCCTTCGGGAAGCGTGGCGCTTTCTCATAGCTCACGCTGTAGGTATCTCAGTTCGGTGTAGGTCGTTC
GCTCCAAGCTGGGCTGTGTGCACGAACCCCCCGTTCAGCCCGACCGCTGCGCCTTATCCGGTAACTATCG
TCTTGAGTCCAACCCGGTAAGACACGACTTATCGCCACTGGCAGCAGCCACTGGTAACAGGATTAGCAGA
GCGAGGTATGTAGGCGGTGCTACAGAGTTCTTGAAGTGGTGGCCTAACTACGGCTACACTAGAAGAACAG
TATTTGGTATCTGCGCTCTGCTGAAGCCAGTTACCTTCGGAAAAAGAGTTGGTAGCTCTTGATCCGGCAA
ACAAACCACCGCTGGTAGCGGTGGTTTTTTTGTTTGCAAGCAGCAGATTACGCGCAGAAAAAAAGGATCT
CAAGAAGATCCTTTGATCTTTTCTACGGGGTCTGACGCTCTATTCAACAAAGCCGCCGTCCCGTCAAGTC
AGCGTAAATGGGTAGGGGGCTTCAAATCGTCCGCTCTGCCAGTGTTACAACCAATTAACAAATTCTGATT
AGAAAAACTCATCGAGCATCAAATGAAACTGCAATTTATTCATATCAGGATTATCAATACCATATTTTTG
AAAAAGCCGTTTCTGTAATGAAGGAGAAAACTCACCGAGGCAGTTCCATAGGATGGCAAGATCCTGGTAT
CGGTCTGCGATTCCGACTCGTCCAACATCAATACAACCTATTAATTTCCCCTCGTCAAAAATAAGGTTAT
CAAGTGAGAAATCACCATGAGTGACGACTGAATCCGGTGAGAATGGCAAAAGCTTATGCATTTCTTTCCA
GACTTGTTCAACAGGCCAGCCATTACGCTCGTCATCAAAATCACTCGCATCAACCAAACCGTTATTCATT
CGTGATTGCGCCTGAGCGAGACGAAATACGCGATCGCTGTTAAAAGGACAATTACAAACAGGAATCGAAT
GCAACCGGCGCAGGAACACTGCCAGCGCATCAACAATATTTTCACCTGAATCAGGATATTCTTCTAATAC
CTGGAATGCTGTTTTCCCGGGGATCGCAGTGGTGAGTAACCATGCATCATCAGGAGTACGGATAAAATGC
TTGATGGTCGGAAGAGGCATAAATTCCGTCAGCCAGTTTAGTCTGACCATCTCATCTGTAACATCATTGG
CAACGCTACCTTTGCCATGTTTCAGAAACAACTCTGGCGCATCGGGCTTCCCATACAATCGATAGATTGT
CGCACCTGATTGCCCGACATTATCGCGAGCCCATTTATACCCATATAAATCAGCATCCATGTTGGAATTT
AATCGCGGCCTCGAGCAAGACGTTTCCCGTTGAATATGGCTCATAACACCCCTTGTATTACTGTTTATGT
AAGCAGACAGTTTTATTGTTCATGATGATATATTTTTATCTTGTGCAATGTAACATCAGAGATTTTGAGA
CACAACGTGGCTTTCCCCCGCCGCTCTAGAACTAGTGGATCCAAATAAAACGAAAGGCTCAGTCGAAAGA
CTGGGCCTTTCGTTTTATCTGTTGTTTGTCGCATTATACGAGACGTCCAGGTTGGGATACCTGAAACAAA
ACCCATCGTACGGCCAAGGAAGTCTCCAATAACTGTGATCCACCACAAGCGCCAGGGTTTTCCCAGTCAC
GACGTTGTAAAACGACGGCCAGTCATGCATAATCCGCACGCATCTGGAATAAGGAAGTGCCATTCCGCCT
GACCT
