>Addgene plasmid #221425 | pENTR-ABCF2_STOP | depositor partial sequence | sequence record 433721 | ABCF2 ORF
ATGCCCAGCGACCTGGCTAAGAAGAAAGCTGCCAAGAAGAAAGAGGCAGCGAAAGCGCGCCAAAGACCGA
GGAAGGGGCACGAGGAAAACGGAGATGTAGTGACTGAACCGCAAGTGGCTGAGAAGAACGAGGCTAACGG
CCGAGAGACTACCGAGGTTGATCTCTTGACTAAGGAATTGGAAGATTTCGAAATGAAGAAGGCCGCAGCA
AGAGCCGTAACAGGCGTGCTCGCGTCTCATCCTAACTCTACAGATGTACATATAATTAACCTTAGTCTGA
CCTTTCACGGCCAGGAGCTCCTGAGCGATACAAAACTCGAGCTTAACTCCGGCCGTAGGTACGGGTTGAT
CGGTTTGAATGGCATTGGAAAATCTATGCTCTTGTCCGCGATCGGAAAACGCGAGGTCCCAATTCCGGAG
CACATCGATATCTACCATCTGACAAGGGAAATGCCACCATCTGATAAGACTCCCTTGCACTGTGTTATGG
AAGTGGACACTGAACGAGCGATGTTAGAAAAGGAAGCCGAGAGACTGGCCCACGAAGACGCTGAATGCGA
AAAGTTGATGGAACTTTATGAGCGGCTGGAAGAGCTGGATGCTGACAAAGCCGAGATGAGAGCGAGCAGA
ATTCTGCATGGACTTGGCTTTACCCCTGCTATGCAGAGAAAGAAGCTGAAAGACTTCAGTGGCGGTTGGC
GTATGCGCGTTGCCCTTGCTAGGGCTTTGTTCATTAGACCTTTTATGTTGTTGCTCGATGAACCCACAAA
TCACCTCGATTTGGACGCTTGCGTCTGGCTTGAAGAGGAGCTGAAGACGTTTAAGCGCATTCTCGTTCTG
GTTTCCCACAGCCAAGATTTTCTGAACGGAGTCTGCACAAACATTATCCATATGCACAACAAGAAGCTGA
AGTATTATACTGGGAATTACGATCAGTACGTTAAGACAAGACTGGAGCTCGAGGAGAACCAAATGAAACG
ATTCCACTGGGAGCAAGACCAAATTGCTCATATGAAGAACTATATCGCTCGGTTTGGGCATGGGTCAGCT
AAATTGGCCCGCCAAGCGCAGTCTAAAGAGAAAACTTTGCAAAAGATGATGGCGAGCGGACTGACAGAAC
GGGTCGTGTCTGATAAGACACTCTCCTTCTATTTTCCCCCATGCGGTAAAATTCCTCCTCCGGTCATTAT
GGTGCAAAATGTCAGCTTTAAATACACCAAGGATGGGCCATGTATCTATAACAACCTCGAATTTGGAATC
GACCTCGATACACGCGTGGCACTGGTGGGACCGAACGGGGCCGGCAAGTCAACCCTGCTTAAGCTGCTCA
CCGGGGAACTGTTACCTACCGATGGAATGATTAGAAAACATAGTCATGTGAAGATTGGGCGGTACCATCA
ACACCTTCAAGAACAACTTGACCTCGATTTGTCACCATTGGAGTACATGATGAAATGTTATCCTGAGATA
AAAGAGAAGGAAGAGATGCGGAAAATTATTGGGAGATATGGATTGACAGGCAAGCAACAAGTCTCACCTA
TACGAAATCTTTCTGACGGACAAAAGTGCCGGGTCTGCTTAGCGTGGCTCGCCTGGCAGAACCCTCATAT
GCTGTTTCTGGATGAACCCACAAACCACTTAGATATTGAGACCATTGACGCCCTTGCCGACGCAATCAAC
GAATTTGAGGGCGGGATGATGCTCGTGAGCCACGACTTTCGCCTCATCCAACAAGTAGCGCAAGAAATTT
GGGTGTGCGAAAAGCAGACTATTACAAAATGGCCCGGCGATATTCTCGCCTACAAGGAGCACTTGAAATC
AAAATTGGTAGACGAGGAACCCCAACTCACCAAGCGCACACACAACGTC
